LOCUS       Exported 5730 bp ds-DNA circular SYN 13-MAY-2021
DEFINITION  Yeast Expression plasmid for SARS-CoV-2 3C-like proteinase.
ACCESSION   .
VERSION     .
KEYWORDS    pGBW-m4046400
SOURCE      synthetic DNA construct
  ORGANISM  synthetic DNA construct
REFERENCE   1 (bases 1 to 5730)
  TITLE     SARS-CoV-2 protein Yeast expression constructs, tagged, for protein
            expression and/or purification
REFERENCE   2 (bases 1 to 5730)
  AUTHORS   .
  TITLE     Direct Submission
  JOURNAL   Exported May 13, 2021 from SnapGene Server 1.1.58
            http://www.snapgene.com
FEATURES             Location/Qualifiers
     source          1..5730
                     /organism="synthetic DNA construct"
                     /mol_type="other DNA"
     promoter        25..466
                     /gene="S. cerevisiae GAL1"
                     /label=GAL1 promoter
                     /note="inducible promoter, regulated by Gal4"
     protein_bind    25..142
                     /label=UAS
                     /bound_moiety="Gal4"
                     /note="upstream activating sequence mediating
                     Gal4-dependent induction"
     primer_bind     437..460
                     /label=GAL1
                     /note="S. cerevisiae GAL1 promoter, forward primer"
     CDS             1399..1416
                     /codon_start=1
                     /product="thrombin recognition and cleavage site"
                     /label=thrombin site
                     /translation="LVPRGS"
     CDS             1417..1440
                     /codon_start=1
                     /product="peptide that binds Strep-Tactin(R), an engineered
                     form of streptavidin"
                     /label=Strep-Tag II
                     /translation="WSHPQFEK"
     primer_bind     complement(1485..1503)
                     /label=CYC1
                     /note="CYC1 transcription termination signal, reverse
                     primer"
     CDS             1854..2657
                     /codon_start=1
                     /gene="S. cerevisiae URA3"
                     /product="orotidine-5'-phosphate decarboxylase, required
                     for uracil biosynthesis"
                     /label=URA3
                     /note="yeast auxotrophic marker, counterselectable with
                     5-fluoroorotic acid (5-FOA)"
                     /translation="MSKATYKERAATHPSPVAAKLFNIMHEKQTNLCASLDVRTTKELL
                     ELVEALGPKICLLKTHVDILTDFSMEGTVKPLKALSAKYNFLLFEDRKFADIGNTVKLQ
                     YSAGVYRIAEWADITNAHGVVGPGIVSGLKQAAEEVTKEPRGLLMLAELSCKGSLSTGE
                     YTKGTVDIAKSDKDFVIGFIAQRDMGGRDEGYDWLIMTPGVGLDDKGDALGQQYRTVDD
                     VVSTGSDIIIVGRGLFAKGRDAKVEGERYRKAGWEAYLRRCGQQN"
     rep_origin      2740..3722
                     /label=2u ori
                     /note="yeast 2u plasmid origin of replication"
     terminator      3800..3829
                     /label=T3Te terminator
                     /note="phage T3 early transcription terminator"
     rep_origin      3851..4438
                     /direction=RIGHT
                     /label=ori
                     /note="high-copy-number ColE1/pMB1/pBR322/pUC origin of
                     replication"
     terminator      4450..4477
                     /label=T7Te terminator
                     /note="phage T7 early transcription terminator"
     CDS             complement(4501..4692)
                     /codon_start=1
                     /gene="rop"
                     /product="Rop protein, which maintains plasmids at low copy
                     number"
                     /label=rop
                     /translation="MTKQEKTALNMARFIRSQTLTLLEKLNELDADEQADICESLHDHA
                     DELYRSCLARFGDDGENL"
     CDS             complement(4693..5553)
                     /codon_start=1
                     /gene="bla"
                     /product="beta-lactamase"
                     /label=AmpR
                     /note="confers resistance to ampicillin, carbenicillin, and
                     related antibiotics"
                     /translation="MSIQHFRVALIPFFAAFCLPVFAHPETLVKVKDAEDQLGARVGYI
                     ELDLNSGKILESLRPEERFPMMSTFKVLLCGAVLSRIDAGQEQLGRRIHYSQNDLVEYS
                     PVTEKHLTDGMTVRELCSAAITMSDNTAANLLLATIGGPKELTAFLHNMGDHVTRLDRW
                     EPELNEAIPNDERDTTMPVAMATTLRKLLTGELLTLASRQQLIDWMEADKVAGSLLRSA
                     LPAGWFIADKSGAGERGSRGIIAALGPDGKPSRIVVIYTTGSQATMDERNRQIAEIGAS
                     LIKHW"
     primer_bind     5316..5335
                     /label=Amp-R
                     /note="Ampicillin resistance gene, reverse primer"
     promoter        complement(5554..5656)
                     /label=cat promoter
                     /note="promoter of the E. coli cat gene encoding
                     chloramphenicol acetyltransferase"
     terminator      5657..5688
                     /label=tonB terminator
                     /note="bidirectional E. coli tonB-P14 transcription
                     terminator"
ORIGIN
        1 gcggccgctt gctatattga agtacggatt agaagccgcc gagcgggcga cagccctccg
       61 acggaagact ctcctccgtg cgtcctcgtc ttcaccggtc gcgttcctga aacgcagatg
      121 tgcctcgcgc cgcactgctc cgaacaataa agattctaca atactagctt ttatggttat
      181 gaagaggaaa aattggcagt aacctggccc cacaaacctt caaattaacg aatcaaatta
      241 acaaccatag gatgataatg cgattagttt tttagcctta tttctggggt aattaatcag
      301 cgaagcgatg atttttgatc tattaacaga tatataaatg gaaaagctgc ataaccactt
      361 taactaatac tttcaacatt ttcagtttgt attacttctt attcaaatgt cataaaagta
      421 tcaacaaaaa attgttaata tacctctata ctttaacgtc aaggagaaaa aactataatg
      481 nnnnnnnnnn nnnnnnnnnn nnnnnnnnnn nnnnnnnnnn nnnnnnnnnn nnnnnnnnnn
      541 nnnnnnnnnn nnnnnnnnnn nnnnnnnnnn nnnnnnnnnn nnnnnnnnnn nnnnnnnnnn
      601 nnnnnnnnnn nnnnnnnnnn nnnnnnnnnn nnnnnnnnnn nnnnnnnnnn nnnnnnnnnn
      661 nnnnnnnnnn nnnnnnnnnn nnnnnnnnnn nnnnnnnnnn nnnnnnnnnn nnnnnnnnnn
      721 nnnnnnnnnn nnnnnnnnnn nnnnnnnnnn nnnnnnnnnn nnnnnnnnnn nnnnnnnnnn
      781 nnnnnnnnnn nnnnnnnnnn nnnnnnnnnn nnnnnnnnnn nnnnnnnnnn nnnnnnnnnn
      841 nnnnnnnnnn nnnnnnnnnn nnnnnnnnnn nnnnnnnnnn nnnnnnnnnn nnnnnnnnnn
      901 nnnnnnnnnn nnnnnnnnnn nnnnnnnnnn nnnnnnnnnn nnnnnnnnnn nnnnnnnnnn
      961 nnnnnnnnnn nnnnnnnnnn nnnnnnnnnn nnnnnnnnnn nnnnnnnnnn nnnnnnnnnn
     1021 nnnnnnnnnn nnnnnnnnnn nnnnnnnnnn nnnnnnnnnn nnnnnnnnnn nnnnnnnnnn
     1081 nnnnnnnnnn nnnnnnnnnn nnnnnnnnnn nnnnnnnnnn nnnnnnnnnn nnnnnnnnnn
     1141 nnnnnnnnnn nnnnnnnnnn nnnnnnnnnn nnnnnnnnnn nnnnnnnnnn nnnnnnnnnn
     1201 nnnnnnnnnn nnnnnnnnnn nnnnnnnnnn nnnnnnnnnn nnnnnnnnnn nnnnnnnnnn
     1261 nnnnnnnnnn nnnnnnnnnn nnnnnnnnnn nnnnnnnnnn nnnnnnnnnn nnnnnnnnnn
     1321 nnnnnnnnnn nnnnnnnnnn nnnnnnnnnn nnnnnnnnnn nnnnnnnnnn nnnnnnnnnn
     1381 nnnnnnnnnn nnnnnnnnct cgtgccgaga ggttcttgga gccatccgca gtttgaaaaa
     1441 taaacaggcc ccttttcctt tgtcgatatc atgtaattag ttatgtcacg cttacattca
     1501 cgccctcctc ccacatccgc tctaaccgaa aaggaaggag ttagacaacc tgaagtctag
     1561 gtccctattt atttttttta atagttatgt tagtattaag aacgttattt atatttcaaa
     1621 tttttctttt ttttctgtac aaagcggccg ccgaaccact agtgcactgc agtacacggt
     1681 ttccttgaaa tttttttgat tcggtaatct ccgaacagaa ggaagaacga aggaaggagc
     1741 acagacttag attggtatat atacgcatat gtagtgttga agaaacatga aattgcccag
     1801 tattcttaac ccaactgcac agaacaaaaa cgtgcaggaa acgaagataa atcatgtcga
     1861 aagctacata taaggaacgt gctgctactc atcctagtcc tgttgctgcc aagctattta
     1921 atatcatgca cgaaaagcaa acaaacttgt gtgcttcatt ggatgttcgt accaccaagg
     1981 aattactgga gttagttgaa gcattaggtc ccaaaatttg tttactaaaa acacatgtgg
     2041 atatcttgac tgatttttcc atggagggca cagttaagcc gctaaaggca ttatccgcca
     2101 agtacaattt tttactcttc gaggacagaa aatttgctga cattggtaat acagtcaaat
     2161 tgcagtactc tgcgggtgta tacagaatag cagaatgggc agacattacg aatgcacacg
     2221 gtgtggtggg cccaggtatt gttagcggtt tgaagcaggc ggcagaagaa gtaacaaagg
     2281 aacctagagg ccttttgatg ttagcagaat tgtcatgcaa gggctcccta tctactggag
     2341 aatatactaa gggtactgtt gacattgcga agagcgacaa agattttgtt atcggcttta
     2401 ttgctcaaag agacatgggt ggaagagatg aaggttacga ttggttgatt atgacacccg
     2461 gtgtgggttt agatgacaag ggagatgcat tgggtcaaca gtatagaacc gtggatgatg
     2521 tggtttctac aggatctgac attattattg ttggaagagg actatttgca aagggaaggg
     2581 atgctaaggt agagggtgaa cgttacagaa aagcaggctg ggaagcatat ttgagaagat
     2641 gcggccagca aaactaaaaa actgtattat aagtaaatgc atgtatacta aactcacaaa
     2701 ttagagcttc aatttaatta tatcagttat tacccgagta acgaagcatc tgtgcttcat
     2761 tttgtagaac aaaaatgcaa cgcgagagcg ctaatttttc aaacaaagaa tctgagctgc
     2821 atttttacag aacagaaatg caacgcgaaa gcgctatttt accaacgaag aatctgtgct
     2881 tcatttttgt aaaacaaaaa tgcaacgcga gagcgctaat ttttcaaaca aagaatctga
     2941 gctgcatttt tacagaacag aaatgcaacg cgagagcgct attttaccaa caaagaatct
     3001 atacttcttt tttgttctac aaaaatgcat cccgagagcg ctatttttct aacaaagcat
     3061 cttagattac tttttttctc ctttgtgcgc tctataatgc agtctcttga taactttttg
     3121 cactgtaggt ccgttaaggt tagaagaagg ctactttggt gtctattttc tcttccataa
     3181 aaaaagcctg actccacttc ccgcgtttac tgattactag cgaagctgcg ggtgcatttt
     3241 ttcaagataa aggcatcccc gattatattc tataccgatg tggattgcgc atactttgtg
     3301 aacagaaagt gatagcgttg atgattcttc attggtcaga aaattatgaa cggtttcttc
     3361 tattttgtct ctatatacta cgtataggaa atgtttacat tttcgtattg ttttcgattc
     3421 actctatgaa tagttcttac tacaattttt ttgtctaaag agtaatacta gagataaaca
     3481 taaaaaatgt agaggtcgag tttagatgca agttcaagga gcgaaaggtg gatgggtagg
     3541 ttatataggg atatagcaca gagatatata gcaaagagat acttttgagc aatgtttgtg
     3601 gaagcggtat tcgcaatatt ttagtagctc gttacagtcc ggtgcgtttt tggttttttg
     3661 aaagtgcgtc atcagagcgc ttttggtttt caaaagcgct ctgaagttcc tatactttct
     3721 agctagagaa taggaacttc ccgagcggcc gcgtgttaca agcttgactc cagcgtaact
     3781 ggactgcaat caactcactg gctcaccttc acgggtgggc ctttcttcgg tagaaaatca
     3841 aaggatcttc ttgagatcct ttttttctgc gcgtaatctg ctgcttgcaa acaaaaaaac
     3901 caccgctacc agcggtggtt tgtttgccgg atcaagagct accaactctt tttccgaggt
     3961 aactggcttc agcagagcgc agataccaaa tactgttctt ctagtgtagc cgtagttagg
     4021 ccaccacttc aagaactctg tagcaccgcc tacatacctc gctctgctaa tcctgttacc
     4081 agtggctgct gccagtggcg ataagtcgtg tcttaccggg ttggactcaa gacgatagtt
     4141 accggataag gcgcagcggt cgggctgaac ggggggttcg tgcacacagc ccagcttgga
     4201 gcgaacgacc tacaccgaac tgagatacct acagcgtgag ctatgagaaa gcgccacgct
     4261 tcccgaaggg agaaaggcgg acaggtatcc ggtaagcggc agggtcggaa caggagagcg
     4321 cacgagggag cttccagggg taaacgcctg gtatctttat agtcctgtcg ggtttcgcca
     4381 cctctgactt gagcatcgat ttttgtgatg ctcgtcaggg gggcggagcc tatggaaaaa
     4441 cgccagcaac gcagaaaggc ccacccgaag gtgagccagg tgattacatt tgggccctca
     4501 tcagaggttt tcaccgtcat caccgaaacg cgcgaggcag ctgcggtaaa gctcatcagc
     4561 gtggtcgtga agcgattcac agatgtctgc ctgttcatcc gcgtccagct cgttgagttt
     4621 ctccagaagc gttaatgtct ggcttctgat aaagcgggcc atgttaaggg cggttttttc
     4681 ctgtttggtc acttaccaat gcttaatcag tgaggcacct atctcagcga tctgtctatt
     4741 tcgttcatcc atagttgcct gactccccgt cgtgtagata actacgatgc gggagggctt
     4801 accatctggc cccagtgctg caatgatacc gcgagaccca cgctcaccgg ctccagattt
     4861 atcagcaata aaccagccag ccgggagggc cgagcgcaga agtgatcctg caactttatc
     4921 cgcctccatc cagtctatta attgttgccg ggaagctaga gtaagtagtt cgccagttaa
     4981 tagtttgcgc aacgttgttg ccattgctac aggcatcgtg gtgtcacgct cgtcgtttgg
     5041 tatggcttca ttcagctccg gttcccaacg atcaaggcga gttacatgat cccccatgtt
     5101 gtgcaaaaaa gcggttagct ccttcggtcc tccgatcgtt gccagaagta agttggccgc
     5161 agtgttatca ctcatggtta tggcagcact gcataattct cttactgtca tgccatccgt
     5221 gagatgcttt tctgtgactg gtgagtactc aaccaagtca ttctgagaat agtgtatgcg
     5281 gcgaccgagt tgctcttgcc cggcgtcaat acgggataat accgcgccac atagcagaac
     5341 tttaaaagtg ctcatcattg gaaaacgttc ttcggggcgt aaactctcaa ggatcttacc
     5401 gctgttgaga tccagttcga tgtaacccac tcgtgcaccc aactgatctt cagcatcttt
     5461 tactttcacc agcgtttctg ggtgagcaaa aacaggaagg caaaatgccg caaaaaaggg
     5521 aataagggcg acacggaaat gttgaatact cattttagct tccttagctc ctgaaaatct
     5581 cgataactca aaaaatacgc ccggtagtga tcttatttca ttatggtgaa agttggaacc
     5641 tcttacgtgc cgatcaagtc aaaagcctcc ggtcggaggc ttttgacttt ctgctatgga
     5701 ggtcaggtat gatttaaatg gtcagttaga
//
