[The description below was written by a language model from this plasmid's Addgene catalogue record and the feature table of its GenBank file.]
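Description:
pGBW-m4046400 is a yeast–E. coli shuttle plasmid for galactose-inducible expression of the SARS-CoV-2 3C-like proteinase (the main protease processed from the ORF1ab polyprotein) in Saccharomyces cerevisiae. In yeast it replicates episomally from the 2µ origin and is selected by uracil prototrophy through the URA3 marker, which can also be counterselected with 5-fluoroorotic acid. In bacteria it is maintained by a ColE1/pUC-type origin and selected with ampicillin; the beta-lactamase gene is annotated as being driven by the cat promoter. A rop coding sequence is annotated immediately downstream of AmpR, although the catalogue lists the plasmid as high copy. Phage T3Te and T7Te terminators flank the bacterial origin, and a tonB terminator lies upstream of the resistance cassette, insulating these modules from transcriptional read-through.

The expression cassette begins with the GAL1 promoter, including its Gal4-binding upstream activating sequence, so transcription is induced by galactose. The protease coding sequence, about 0.9 kb, was made by gene synthesis and recoded for S. cerevisiae codon usage. It is not itself annotated in the feature table, but it corresponds to the unannotated interval between the promoter and the tag elements. It is followed by a thrombin cleavage site and a Strep-tag II supplied by the backbone, giving a C-terminal affinity handle for capture on Strep-Tactin resin that can be removed by thrombin digestion. A CYC1 terminator primer site just downstream suggests that a CYC1 termination signal ends the transcript, though no terminator feature is annotated. The plasmid belongs to a set of tagged SARS-CoV-2 yeast constructs intended for protein expression and purification.
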