Addgene plasmid #145564: pGBW-m4046400
Purpose: Yeast Expression plasmid for SARS-CoV-2 3C-like proteinase
Depositing lab: Ginkgo Bioworks & Benjie Chen. Depositing organization: Ginkgo Bioworks.
Backbone
  Vector backbone: AmpR; 2u URA3
  Backbone size w/o insert (bp): 4078
  Vector type: Yeast Expression
  Selectable markers: URA3
Growth in bacteria
  Bacterial resistance: Ampicillin, 100 μg/mL
  Growth temperature: 37°C
  Growth strain: DH5alpha
  Copy number: High Copy
Gene/Insert
  Gene/Insert name: SARS-CoV-2 3C-like proteinase
  Species: S. cerevisiae (budding yeast); Severe acute respiratory syndrome coronavirus 2
  Insert size (bp): 917
  Mutation: Saccharomyces cerevisiae recode 1
  Entrez Gene: ORF1ab (a.k.a. GU280_gp01)
  Promoter: pGAL1
  Tag / fusion protein: Cleavable thrombin;StrepII (C terminal on backbone)
  Cloning method: Unknown
Resource information
  A portion of this plasmid was derived from a plasmid made by: GinkgoBioworks
Depositor comments: NCBI Reference Sequence: YP_009725301.1Created by gene synthesis with Not1 site.
How to cite: pGBW-m4046400 was a gift from Ginkgo Bioworks & Benjie Chen (Addgene plasmid # 145564 ; http://n2t.net/addgene:145564 ; RRID:Addgene_145564)
